Addgene plasmid #176316: pAB1678 CMV-HIVNES-GS-Cas13bt1
Purpose: CMV-HIVNES-GS-Cas13bt1 (human codon optimized Cas13bt1 expression)
Depositing lab: Feng Zhang. Depositing organization: Broad Institute. Publication: Compact RNA editors with small Cas13 proteins. Kannan S, Altae-Tran H, Jin X, Madigan VJ, Oshiro R, Makarova KS, Koonin EV, Zhang F. Nat Biotechnol. 2021 Aug 30. pii: 10.1038/s41587-021-01030-2. doi: 10.1038/s41587-021-01030-2. PubMed 34462587.
Backbone
  Vector backbone: pcDNA3.1
  Total vector size (bp): 7833
  Vector type: Mammalian Expression, CRISPR
  Selectable markers: Neomycin (select with G418)
Growth in bacteria
  Bacterial resistance: Ampicillin, 100 μg/mL
  Growth temperature: 37°C
  Growth strain: NEB Stable
  Copy number: High Copy
Gene/Insert
  Gene/Insert name: human codon optimized Cas13bt1
  Species: Atlantic deep subsurface metagenome
  Insert size (bp): 2409
  Promoter: CMV
  Tag / fusion protein: HIV NES (N terminal on insert)
  Cloning method: Gibson Cloning
  Sequencing primers: 5′ taatacgactcactataggg
Terms and licenses: Academic/Nonprofit Terms; Industry Terms: Not Available to Industry
How to cite: pAB1678 CMV-HIVNES-GS-Cas13bt1 was a gift from Feng Zhang (Addgene plasmid # 176316 ; http://n2t.net/addgene:176316 ; RRID:Addgene_176316)
