[The description below was written by a language model from this plasmid's Addgene catalogue record and pLannotate feature annotations shown in this document.]
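Description:
pAB1678 CMV-HIVNES-GS-Cas13bt1 is a mammalian expression plasmid built on the pcDNA3.1 backbone, about 7.8 kb in total, that drives expression of a human codon-optimized Cas13bt1, a compact RNA-targeting CRISPR effector whose source is recorded as an Atlantic deep subsurface metagenome. It is maintained in E. coli at high copy through a ColE1/pUC-type origin and selected with ampicillin via the β-lactamase gene. An f1 origin is also present. For selection in mammalian cells, an SV40 early promoter drives the neomycin phosphotransferase gene, terminated by an SV40 poly(A) signal, giving G418 resistance.

The payload is a roughly 2.4 kb Cas13bt1 coding sequence placed downstream of the CMV immediate-early enhancer and promoter and followed by the bovine growth hormone polyadenylation signal. A T7 promoter lies between the CMV promoter and the insert, as is usual for this backbone. The protein carries an HIV nuclear export signal at its N terminus; the construct name indicates a GS element between the signal and Cas13bt1, presumably a glycine-serine linker. The export signal would be expected to favour cytoplasmic localization of the effector. The automated feature table does not annotate the Cas13bt1 open reading frame or the NES, leaving the region between the T7 promoter and the bGH poly(A) unlabelled. Several small fragment calls (a short HIV-1 LTR match, ble, lacI and bom fragments) appear to be backbone remnants or partial matches rather than functional parts.

No guide RNA cassette is annotated, so the crRNA would presumably have to come from a separate construct. The plasmid is intended for expressing Cas13bt1 in human or other mammalian cells, in work on compact Cas13-based RNA tools.
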