Features (pLannotate 1.2.2; 19 found; start..end, strand, type, name):
   2030..2254    +  polyA_signal   bGH poly(A) signal: bovine growth hormone polyadenylation signal
   2258..2279    +  promoter       SV40 promoter (fragment): SV40 enhancer and early promoter
   2300..2728    +  rep_origin     f1 ori (sequence partly withheld): f1 bacteriophage origin of replication; arrow indicates direction of (+) strand synthesis
   2742..3071    +  promoter       SV40 promoter: SV40 enhancer and early promoter
   3138..3929    +  CDS            neo: KKA2_KLEPN - Also known as kan, nptII. Experimental evidence at protein level: Swiss-Prot protein existence level 1. Resistance to kanamycin, neomycin, paromomycin, ribostamycin, butirosin and gentamicin B. From Klebsiella pneumoniae.
   3953..4111    +  CDS            ble (fragment): BLE_KLEPN - Experimental evidence at protein level: Swiss-Prot protein existence level 1. Binding protein with a strong affinity to the bleomycin family of antibiotics. Binds to CL990; an antimitotic-antibiotic compound. From Klebsiella pneumoniae.
   4106..4227    +  polyA_signal   SV40 poly(A) signal: SV40 polyadenylation signal
   4300..4316    -  protein_bind   lac operator: The lac repressor binds to the lac operator to inhibit transcription in E. coli. This inhibition can be relieved by adding lactose or isopropyl-β-D-thiogalactopyranoside (IPTG). lac repressor encoded by lacI
   4324..4354    -  promoter       lac promoter: promoter for the E. coli lac operon
   4369..4390    -  protein_bind   CAP binding site: CAP binding activates transcription in the presence of cAMP. E. coli catabolite activator protein
   4403..4495    -  CDS            lacI (fragment): lac repressor; lacI; The lac repressor binds to the lac operator to inhibit transcription in E. coli. This inhibition can be relieved by adding lactose or isopropyl-β-D-thiogalactopyranoside (IPTG).
   4678..5266    -  rep_origin     ori: high-copy-number ColE1/pMB1/pBR322/pUC origin of replication
   5437..6297    -  CDS            AmpR: β-lactamase; bla; confers resistance to ampicillin, carbenicillin, and related antibiotics
   6298..6402    -  promoter       AmpR promoter: bla
   6461..6513    -  misc_feature   bom (fragment): basis of mobility region from pBR322
   6668..7047    +  enhancer       CMV enhancer: human cytomegalovirus immediate early enhancer
   7048..7251    +  promoter       CMV promoter: human cytomegalovirus (CMV) immediate early promoter
   7247..7280    +  LTR            5' LTR (truncated) (fragment): truncated 5' long terminal repeat (LTR) from HIV-1
   7296..7314    +  promoter       T7 promoter: promoter for bacteriophage T7 RNA polymerase
>Addgene plasmid #176316 | pAB1678 CMV-HIVNES-GS-Cas13bt1 | addgene full sequence | sequence record 345283 | Addgene NGS Result
TGTTTGAGGAAGAGGACAAGATCACCTCTGCCGGCGTGGTGTTCTTCGTCAGCTTTTTTATCGAGCGGCG
GTTCCTGAACCGGCTGATGGGCTATGTGCAGGGCTTCAGAAAGACAGAGGGCGAGTACAACATCACCAGA
CAGGTGTTCAGCAAGTACTGCCTGAAGGACAGCTACAGCGTGCAGGCCCAGGATCACGATGCCGTGATGT
TCAGAGACATCCTGGGCTACCTGAGCAGAGTGCCCACCGAGATCTACCAGCACATCAAGCTGACCCGGAA
GCGGAGCCAGGATCAGCTGAGCGAGAGAAAGACCGACAAGTTCATCCTGTTCGCCCTGAAGTACCTCGAG
GACTACGGACTGAAGGACCTGGCCGATTACACCGCCTGCTTTGCCAGAAGCAAGATCAAGAGAGAGAACG
AGGACACCAAAGAGACAGACGGCAACAAGCACAAGTTCCACCGCGAGAAGCCCGTGGTGGAAATCCACTT
CGACAAAGAGAAGCAGGATCAGTTCTACATCAAGCGGAACAACGTCATCCTGAAGGCCCAGAAGAAAGGC
GGCCAGAGCAACGTGTTCCGGATGGGAGTGTACGAGCTGAAGTATCTGGTGCTGCTGAGCCTGCTGGGCA
AAGCCGAAGAGGCCATCCAGAGAATCGACCGGTACATCAGCAGCCTGAAGAAACAGCTGCCCTACCTGGA
TAAGATCAGCAACGAAGAGATCCAGAAGTCCATCAACTTTCTGCCCAGATTCGTGCGGAGCCGGCTGGGA
CTGCTGCAAGTGGATGATGAGAAGAGACTGAAAACCCGGCTGGAATACGTGAAGGCCAAGTGGACCGATA
AGAAAGAGGGCAGCAGAAAGCTGGAACTGCACCGGAAGGGCAGAGATATCCTGCGGTATATCAACGAGAG
ATGCGACAGACCCCTGAGCCGGAAAGAGTATAACAACATTCTGAAGTTCATCGTGAACAAGGACTTCGCC
GGCTTCTACAACGAGCTGGAAGAACTGAAGCGGACCAGACGGCTGGACAAGAACATCATCCAGAAGCTGA
GCGGCCACACCACACTGAACGCTCTGCACGAGCGAGTGTGTGACCTGGTCCTGCAAGAGCTGGGCTCTCT
GCAGTCCGAGAACCTGAAAGAGTACATCGGACTGATCCCCAAAGAAGAGAAAGAAGTCACCTTCCGCGAG
AAAGTGGACAGAATCCTGGAACAGCCTGTGGTGTACAAGGGCTTCCTGAGATACGAGTTCTTCAAAGAAG
ATAAGAAATCCTTCGCCAGGCTGGTGGAAGAGGCTATCAAGACCAAGTGGAGCGACTTCGACATCCCTCT
GGGCGAAGAGTACTACAACATCCCTAGCCTGGACAGATTCGACCGGACCAACAAGAAGCTGTACGAGACA
CTGGCCATGGACCGGCTGTGTCTGATGATGGCCAGACAGTACTACCTGCGGCTGAACGAGAAGCTGGCCG
AGAAGGCACAGCACATCTACTGGAAAAAAGAGGACGGCCGGGAAGTCATCATCTTCAAGTTCCAGAATCC
GAAAGAGCAGAAGAAGTCCTTCAGCATCAGGTTCAGCATCCTGGACTACACCAAGATGTACGTGATGGAC
GACCCCGAGTTCCTGAGCAGGCTGTGGGAGTACTTCATCCCTAAAGAGGCCAAAGAGATCGACTACCACA
AGCACTACGCCAGAGCCTTCGACAAGTACACCAACCTGCAGAAAGAAGGCATCGACGCCATCCTGAAACT
GGAAGGCAGAATCATCGAGCGCCGGAAGATCAAGCCCGCCAAGAACTACATCGAGTTTCAAGAGATTATG
AATCGGAGCGGCTACAACAACGACCAGCAGGTTGCCCTGAAGAGAGTGCGGAACGCCCTGCTGCACTACA
ACCTGAACTTCGAGAGAGAGCACCTGAAGCGGTTCTACGGCGTCGTGAAGAGAGAGGGCATCGAGAAAAA
ATGGTCCCTGATCGTGTAAGCGGCCGCTCGAGTCTAGAGGGCCCGTTTAAACCCGCTGATCAGCCTCGAC
TGTGCCTTCTAGTTGCCAGCCATCTGTTGTTTGCCCCTCCCCCGTGCCTTCCTTGACCCTGGAAGGTGCC
ACTCCCACTGTCCTTTCCTAATAAAATGAGGAAATTGCATCGCATTGTCTGAGTAGGTGTCATTCTATTC
TGGGGGGTGGGGTGGGGCAGGACAGCAAGGGGGAGGATTGGGAAGACAATAGCAGGCATGCTGGGGATGC
GGTGGGCTCTATGGCTTCTGAGGCGGAAAGAACCAGCTGGGGCTCTAGGGGGTATCCCC
[124 nt withheld, positions 2300-2423]
C
[91 nt withheld, positions 2425-2515]
A
[49 nt withheld, positions 2517-2565]
CCTTTGACGTTGGAGTCCACGTTCTTT
[37 nt withheld, positions 2593-2629]
ACCCTATCTCGGTCTATTCTTTTGATTTATAAGGGATTTTGCCGATTTCGGCCTATTGGTTAAAAAATGA
GCTGATTTAACAAAAATTTAACGCGAATTAATTCTGTGGAATGTGTGTCAGTTAGGGTGTGGAAAGTCCC
CAGGCTCCCCAGCAGGCAGAAGTATGCAAAGCATGCATCTCAATTAGTCAGCAACCAGGTGTGGAAAGTC
CCCAGGCTCCCCAGCAGGCAGAAGTATGCAAAGCATGCATCTCAATTAGTCAGCAACCATAGTCCCGCCC
CTAACTCCGCCCATCCCGCCCCTAACTCCGCCCAGTTCCGCCCATTCTCCGCCCCATGGCTGACTAATTT
TTTTTATTTATGCAGAGGCCGAGGCCGCCTCTGCCTCTGAGCTATTCCAGAAGTAGTGAGGAGGCTTTTT
TGGAGGCCTAGGCTTTTGCAAAAAGCTCCCGGGAGCTTGTATATCCATTTTCGGATCTGATCAAGAGACA
GGATGAGGATCGTTTCGCATGATTGAACAAGATGGATTGCACGCAGGTTCTCCGGCCGCTTGGGTGGAGA
GGCTATTCGGCTATGACTGGGCACAACAGACAATCGGCTGCTCTGATGCCGCCGTGTTCCGGCTGTCAGC
GCAGGGGCGCCCGGTTCTTTTTGTCAAGACCGACCTGTCCGGTGCCCTGAATGAACTGCAGGACGAGGCA
GCGCGGCTATCGTGGCTGGCCACGACGGGCGTTCCTTGCGCAGCTGTGCTCGACGTTGTCACTGAAGCGG
GAAGGGACTGGCTGCTATTGGGCGAAGTGCCGGGGCAGGATCTCCTGTCATCTCACCTTGCTCCTGCCGA
GAAAGTATCCATCATGGCTGATGCAATGCGGCGGCTGCATACGCTTGATCCGGCTACCTGCCCATTCGAC
CACCAAGCGAAACATCGCATCGAGCGAGCACGTACTCGGATGGAAGCCGGTCTTGTCGATCAGGATGATC
TGGACGAAGAGCATCAGGGGCTCGCGCCAGCCGAACTGTTCGCCAGGCTCAAGGCGCGCATGCCCGACGG
CGAGGATCTCGTCGTGACCCATGGCGATGCCTGCTTGCCGAATATCATGGTGGAAAATGGCCGCTTTTCT
GGATTCATCGACTGTGGCCGGCTGGGTGTGGCGGACCGCTATCAGGACATAGCGTTGGCTACCCGTGATA
TTGCTGAAGAGCTTGGCGGCGAATGGGCTGACCGCTTCCTCGTGCTTTACGGTATCGCCGCTCCCGATTC
GCAGCGCATCGCCTTCTATCGCCTTCTTGACGAGTTCTTCTGAGCGGGACTCTGGGGTTCGAAATGACCG
ACCAAGCGACGCCCAACCTGCCATCACGAGATTTCGATTCCACCGCCGCCTTCTATGAAAGGTTGGGCTT
CGGAATCGTTTTCCGGGACGCCGGCTGGATGATCCTCCAGCGCGGGGATCTCATGCTGGAGTTCTTCGCC
CACCCCAACTTGTTTATTGCAGCTTATAATGGTTACAAATAAAGCAATAGCATCACAAATTTCACAAATA
AAGCATTTTTTTCACTGCATTCTAGTTGTGGTTTGTCCAAACTCATCAATGTATCTTATCATGTCTGTAT
ACCGTCGACCTCTAGCTAGAGCTTGGCGTAATCATGGTCATAGCTGTTTCCTGTGTGAAATTGTTATCCG
CTCACAATTCCACACAACATACGAGCCGGAAGCATAAAGTGTAAAGCCTGGGGTGCCTAATGAGTGAGCT
AACTCACATTAATTGCGTTGCGCTCACTGCCCGCTTTCCAGTCGGGAAACCTGTCGTGCCAGCTGCATTA
ATGAATCGGCCAACGCGCGGGGAGAGGCGGTTTGCGTATTGGGCGCTCTTCCGCTTCCTCGCTCACTGAC
TCGCTGCGCTCGGTCGTTCGGCTGCGGCGAGCGGTATCAGCTCACTCAAAGGCGGTAATACGGTTATCCA
CAGAATCAGGGGATAACGCAGGAAAGAACATGTGAGCAAAAGGCCAGCAAAAGGCCAGGAACCGTAAAAA
GGCCGCGTTGCTGGCGTTTTTCCATAGGCTCCGCCCCCCTGACGAGCATCACAAAAATCGACGCTCAAGT
CAGAGGTGGCGAAACCCGACAGGACTATAAAGATACCAGGCGTTTCCCCCTGGAAGCTCCCTCGTGCGCT
CTCCTGTTCCGACCCTGCCGCTTACCGGATACCTGTCCGCCTTTCTCCCTTCGGGAAGCGTGGCGCTTTC
TCATAGCTCACGCTGTAGGTATCTCAGTTCGGTGTAGGTCGTTCGCTCCAAGCTGGGCTGTGTGCACGAA
CCCCCCGTTCAGCCCGACCGCTGCGCCTTATCCGGTAACTATCGTCTTGAGTCCAACCCGGTAAGACACG
ACTTATCGCCACTGGCAGCAGCCACTGGTAACAGGATTAGCAGAGCGAGGTATGTAGGCGGTGCTACAGA
GTTCTTGAAGTGGTGGCCTAACTACGGCTACACTAGAAGAACAGTATTTGGTATCTGCGCTCTGCTGAAG
CCAGTTACCTTCGGAAAAAGAGTTGGTAGCTCTTGATCCGGCAAACAAACCACCGCTGGTAGCGGTGGTT
TTTTTGTTTGCAAGCAGCAGATTACGCGCAGAAAAAAAGGATCTCAAGAAGATCCTTTGATCTTTTCTAC
GGGGTCTGACGCTCAGTGGAACGAAAACTCACGTTAAGGGATTTTGGTCATGAGATTATCAAAAAGGATC
TTCACCTAGATCCTTTTAAATTAAAAATGAAGTTTTAAATCAATCTAAAGTATATATGAGTAAACTTGGT
CTGACAGTTACCAATGCTTAATCAGTGAGGCACCTATCTCAGCGATCTGTCTATTTCGTTCATCCATAGT
TGCCTGACTCCCCGTCGTGTAGATAACTACGATACGGGAGGGCTTACCATCTGGCCCCAGTGCTGCAATG
ATACCGCGAGACCCACGCTCACCGGCTCCAGATTTATCAGCAATAAACCAGCCAGCCGGAAGGGCCGAGC
GCAGAAGTGGTCCTGCAACTTTATCCGCCTCCATCCAGTCTATTAATTGTTGCCGGGAAGCTAGAGTAAG
TAGTTCGCCAGTTAATAGTTTGCGCAACGTTGTTGCCATTGCTACAGGCATCGTGGTGTCACGCTCGTCG
TTTGGTATGGCTTCATTCAGCTCCGGTTCCCAACGATCAAGGCGAGTTACATGATCCCCCATGTTGTGCA
AAAAAGCGGTTAGCTCCTTCGGTCCTCCGATCGTTGTCAGAAGTAAGTTGGCCGCAGTGTTATCACTCAT
GGTTATGGCAGCACTGCATAATTCTCTTACTGTCATGCCATCCGTAAGATGCTTTTCTGTGACTGGTGAG
TACTCAACCAAGTCATTCTGAGAATAGTGTATGCGGCGACCGAGTTGCTCTTGCCCGGCGTCAATACGGG
ATAATACCGCGCCACATAGCAGAACTTTAAAAGTGCTCATCATTGGAAAACGTTCTTCGGGGCGAAAACT
CTCAAGGATCTTACCGCTGTTGAGATCCAGTTCGATGTAACCCACTCGTGCACCCAACTGATCTTCAGCA
TCTTTTACTTTCACCAGCGTTTCTGGGTGAGCAAAAACAGGAAGGCAAAATGCCGCAAAAAAGGGAATAA
GGGCGACACGGAAATGTTGAATACTCATACTCTTCCTTTTTCAATATTATTGAAGCATTTATCAGGGTTA
TTGTCTCATGAGCGGATACATATTTGAATGTATTTAGAAAAATAAACAAATAGGGGTTCCGCGCACATTT
CCCCGAAAAGTGCCACCTGACGTCGACGGATCGGGAGATCTCCCGATCCCCTATGGTGCACTCTCAGTAC
AATCTGCTCTGATGCCGCATAGTTAAGCCAGTATCTGCTCCCTGCTTGTGTGTTGGAGGTCGCTGAGTAG
TGCGCGAGCAAAATTTAAGCTACAACAAGGCAAGGCTTGACCGACAATTGCATGAAGAATCTGCTTAGGG
TTAGGCGTTTTGCGCTGCTTCGCGATGTACGGGCCAGATATACGCGTTGACATTGATTATTGACTAGTTA
TTAATAGTAATCAATTACGGGGTCATTAGTTCATAGCCCATATATGGAGTTCCGCGTTACATAACTTACG
GTAAATGGCCCGCCTGGCTGACCGCCCAACGACCCCCGCCCATTGACGTCAATAATGACGTATGTTCCCA
TAGTAACGCCAATAGGGACTTTCCATTGACGTCAATGGGTGGAGTATTTACGGTAAACTGCCCACTTGGC
AGTACATCAAGTGTATCATATGCCAAGTACGCCCCCTATTGACGTCAATGACGGTAAATGGCCCGCCTGG
CATTATGCCCAGTACATGACCTTATGGGACTTTCCTACTTGGCAGTACATCTACGTATTAGTCATCGCTA
TTACCATGGTGATGCGGTTTTGGCAGTACATCAATGGGCGTGGATAGCGGTTTGACTCACGGGGATTTCC
AAGTCTCCACCCCATTGACGTCAATGGGAGTTTGTTTTGGCACCAAAATCAACGGGACTTTCCAAAATGT
CGTAACAACTCCGCCCCATTGACGCAAATGGGCGGTAGGCGTGTACGGTGGGAGGTCTATATAAGCAGAG
CTCTCTGGCTAACTAGAGAACCCACTGCTTACTGGCTTATCGAAATTAATACGACTCACTATAGGGAGAC
CCAAGCTGGCTAGCGTTTAAACTTAAGCTTGCCACCATGGGATCCCTTCAACTGCCTCCACTTGAAAGAC
TGACACTGGGATCCGAATTCGAGAACATCAAGAAAACCAGCAACAAAGAGGTGTACAGCATCGAGCAGTA
CGAGGGCGAGAAGAAGTGGTGCTTCGCCATCGTGCTGAACAGAGCCCAGACCAACCTGGAAGAGAACCCC
AAGCTGTTCGAGCAGACCCTGACCAGATTTGAGAAGATCATGAAGCAGGACTGGTTCAACGAGGAAACGA
AGAAGCTGATCTACGAGAAAGAGGAAGAAAACAAAGTCAAAGAGGAAATCCAGATCGCCGCCAGCGAGCG
GCTGAAGAACCTGAGAAACTACTTCAGCCACTACCTGCACGCCCCTGACTGCCTGATCTTCAACCGGAAC
GACACCATCCGGATCATCATGGAAAAGGCCTACGAGAAGTCCCGCTTCGAGGCCAAGAAGAAGCAGCAAG
AGGACATCTCCATCGAGTTCCCCGAGC
